Addgene plasmid #208058: OR10-consensus
Purpose: Consensus OR10 engineered from human OR10 family members
Depositing lab: Hiroaki Matsunami. Depositing organization: Duke University. Publication: Structural instability and divergence from conserved residues underlie intracellular retention of mammalian odorant receptors. Ikegami K, de March CA, Nagai MH, Ghosh S, Do M, Sharma R, Bruguera ES, Lu YE, Fukutani Y, Vaidehi N, Yohda M, Matsunami H. Proc Natl Acad Sci U S A. 2020 Feb 11;117(6):2957-2967. doi: 10.1073/pnas.1915520117. Epub 2020 Jan 23. PubMed 31974307.
Backbone
  Vector backbone: pCI
  Backbone manufacturer: Promega
  Backbone size w/o insert (bp): 4006
  Total vector size (bp): 5014
  Modifications to backbone: Rhodopsin tag at N terminus
  Vector type: Mammalian Expression
Growth in bacteria
  Bacterial resistance: Ampicillin, 100 μg/mL
  Growth temperature: 37°C
  Growth strain: DH5alpha
  Copy number: High Copy
Gene/Insert
  Gene/Insert name: OR10-consensus (alt name: consOR10)
  Species: Synthetic
  Insert size (bp): 1008
  Promoter: CMV
  Tag / fusion protein: Rhodopsin tag (N terminal on insert)
  Cloning method: Restriction Enzyme; 5′ cloning site MluI (not destroyed); 3′ cloning site NotI (not destroyed)
  Sequencing primers: 5′ CTCCACAGGTGTCCACTC; 3′ CACTGCATTCTAGTTGTGG
Terms and licenses: Academic/Nonprofit Terms; Industry Terms: Not Available to Industry
How to cite: OR10-consensus was a gift from Hiroaki Matsunami (Addgene plasmid # 208058 ; http://n2t.net/addgene:208058 ; RRID:Addgene_208058)
