[The description below was written by a language model from this plasmid's Addgene catalogue record and pLannotate feature annotations shown in this document.]
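Description:
OR10-consensus is a mammalian expression plasmid built on the Promega pCI backbone, carrying a synthetic odorant receptor coding sequence (also called consOR10) that was engineered as a consensus of human OR10 family members. The roughly 1 kb insert sits between retained MluI and NotI sites and is fused at its N terminus to a rhodopsin tag, a short epitope commonly added to odorant receptors to aid and allow detection of cell-surface expression in heterologous cells. Automated annotation labels the open reading frame as human OR10G4, which most likely reflects its closest natural match rather than its identity, since the catalogue lists the insert as synthetic. The rhodopsin tag is not annotated separately in the feature table.

Transcription is driven by the human cytomegalovirus immediate early enhancer and promoter, followed by the pCI chimeric β-globin/immunoglobulin intron, which generally improves mRNA processing and expression. It is terminated by an SV40 polyadenylation signal. A T7 promoter upstream of the coding sequence permits in vitro transcription. For propagation in E. coli the plasmid carries a high-copy ColE1/pUC-type origin and a β-lactamase gene conferring ampicillin resistance. An f1 origin allows single-stranded DNA production. Short fragments annotated as lacZα, rop, bom and SV40 large T antigen are backbone remnants without an apparent functional role. No mammalian selection marker is annotated, so the vector is suited to transient transfection. The sequenced record is slightly shorter (4,975 nt) than the listed total size of about 5 kb. The associated work concerns the structural stability and intracellular retention of mammalian odorant receptors, and the plasmid fits use in studying receptor trafficking and expression in cultured cells.
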