Features (pLannotate 1.2.2; 14 found; start..end, strand, type, name):
    120..497     +  enhancer       CMV enhancer: human cytomegalovirus immediate early enhancer
    499..698     +  promoter       CMV promoter: human cytomegalovirus (CMV) immediate early promoter
    837..969     +  intron         chimeric intron: chimera between introns from human β-globin and immunoglobulin heavy chain genes
   1014..1032    +  promoter       T7 promoter: promoter for bacteriophage T7 RNA polymerase
   1122..2018    +  CDS            OR10G4: O10G4_HUMAN - Experimental evidence at protein level: Swiss-Prot protein existence level 1. Odorant receptor. From Homo sapiens (Human).
   2069..2190    -  polyA_signal   SV40 poly(A) signal: SV40 polyadenylation signal
   2213..2281    -  CDS            large T antigen (fragment): large T antigen from SV40 (simian virus 40)
   2300..2367    +  CDS            lacZα (fragment): LacZα fragment of β-galactosidase; lacZ fragment
   2371..2799    +  rep_origin     f1 ori (sequence partly withheld): f1 bacteriophage origin of replication; arrow indicates direction of (+) strand synthesis
   2827..2926    -  misc_feature   bom (fragment): basis of mobility region from pBR322
   3028..3063    -  CDS            rop (fragment): Rop protein, which maintains plasmids at low copy number; rop
   3158..3262    +  promoter       AmpR promoter: bla
   3263..4123    +  CDS            AmpR: β-lactamase; bla; confers resistance to ampicillin, carbenicillin, and related antibiotics
   4294..4882    +  rep_origin     ori: high-copy-number ColE1/pMB1/pBR322/pUC origin of replication
>Addgene plasmid #208058 | OR10-consensus | addgene full sequence | sequence record 411183 | Addgene NGS Result
TATTATTCATTGGTTATATAGCATAAATCAATATTGGCTATTGGCCATTGCATACGTTGTATCTATATCA
TAATATGTACATTTATATTGGCTCATGTCCAATATGACCGCCATGTTGGCATTGATTATTGACTAGTTAT
TAATAGTAATCAATTACGGGGTCATTAGTTCATAGCCCATATATGGAGTTCCGCGTTACATAACTTACGG
TAAATGGCCCGCCTGGCTGACCGCCCAACGACCCCCGCCCATTGACGTCAATAATGACGTATGTTCCCAT
AGTAACGCCAATAGGGACTTTCCATTGACGTCAATGGGTGGAGTATTTACGGTAAACTGCCCACTTGGCA
GTACATCAAGTGTATCATATGCCAAGTCCGCCCCCTATTGACGTCAATGACGGTAAATGGCCCGCCTGGC
ATTATGCCCAGTACATGACCTTACGGGACTTTCCTACTTGGCAGTACATCTACGTATTAGTCATCGCTAT
TACCATGGTGATGCGGTTTTGGCAGTACACCAATGGGCGTGGATAGCGGTTTGACTCACGGGGATTTCCA
AGTCTCCACCCCATTGACGTCAATGGGAGTTTGTTTTGGCACCAAAATCAACGGGACTTTCCAAAATGTC
GTAATAACCCCGCCCCGTTGACGCAAATGGGCGGTAGGCGTGTACGGTGGGAGGTCTATATAAGCAGAGC
TCGTTTAGTGAACCGTCAGATCACTAGAAGCTTTATTGCGGTAGTTTATCACAGTTAAATTGCTAACGCA
GTCAGTGCTTCTGACACAACAGTCTCGAACTTAAGCTGCAGAAGTTGGTCGTGAGGCACTGGGCAGGTAA
GTATCAAGGTTACAAGACAGGTTTAAGGAGACCAATAGAAACTGGGCTTGTCGAGACAGAGAAGACTCTT
GCGTTTCTGATAGGCACCTATTGGTCTTACTGACATCCACTTTGCCTTTCTCTCCACAGGTGTCCACTCC
CAGTTCAATTACAGCTCTTAAGGCTAGAGTACTTAATACGACTCACTATAGGCTAGCATGAATGGCACAG
AAGGCCCTAACTTCTACGTGCCCTTCTCCAATGCGACGGGTGTGGTACGCGAATTCACGCGTATGCGAGA
GAATCAAACGCTCGTCACCGAGTTTATATTGCTGGGGTTCTCCTCCCTCCCTGAATTGCAAGCTCTCTTG
TTTCTGCTCTTTCTCCTGATCTACCTGTTGACGTTGCTGGGGAATCTGCTCATAATACTTGTCATCTGGG
TCGATTCACATCTCCATACCCCCATGTACTTTTTTCTGTGCAACCTTTCTTTCAGCGAGATATGCTATAC
CACGGTCATTGTGCCAAAGATGCTGGCGGATCTTCTCTCACCTGATCGAACGATTAGCTTCCTGGGGTGT
GCCACACAGATGTTCTTCTTTTTCTTCTTTGGGAGCACGGAGTGCTTCCTGCTTACGGTAATGGCCTATG
ACAGATATGTGGCTATTTGCCATCCGCTGCGATACCCGGTTATCATGAGTCCCAGGCTTTGTGCCCAGCT
TGTAGCAGGTAGCTGGGCTTCAGGCTTCCTCGTATCCCTTGTGCAAACGAGCCTGATTTTTCACTTGCCC
TTTTGCGGGCCGAATGAGATCAACCACTTTTTTTGCGATATACCCCCTGTTCTCAAACTGGCTTGTGCGG
ACACTACAGTCAATGAGATTGTCATATTCGTTGTGACGATTCTCGTTCTGCTTGGACCGTTCCTGCTTAT
ACTGCTGAGTTACGTCTTTATTGTAGCCGCTATTCTCAAGATACCATCAGCAGAGGGTCGAAGAAAAGCC
TTTAGCACGTGCGCTAGCCATCTCACCGTAGTTATCTTGCATTACGGCTGCGCGTCATTTATATACCTGA
GACCTAAGTCTAACTACAGCCCCGAAGACAAGCTGGTATCAGTGACCTATACAGTACTCACACCGCTCCT
GAACCCCATTATATACTCTCTTAGGAATAAAGAAGTGAAGAATGCACTGAAGCGCCTTCTTGGAAGGAAG
CTCGCCCTTCAATAAGCGGCCGCTTCGAGCAGACATGATAAGATACATTGATGAGTTTGGACAAACCACA
ACTAGAATGCAGTGAAAAAAATGCTTTATTTGTGAAATTTGTGATGCTATTGCTTTATTTGTAACCATTA
TAAGCTGCAATAAACAAGTTAACAACAACAATTGCATTCATTTTATGTTTCAGGTTCAGGGGGAGATGTG
GGAGGTTTTTTAAAGCAAGTAAAACCTCTACAAATGTGGTAAAATCGATAAGGATCCGGGCTGGCGTAAT
AGCGAAGAGGCCCGCACCGATCGCCCTTCCCAACAGTTGCGCAGCCTGAATGGCGAATGG
[124 nt withheld, positions 2371-2494]
C
[91 nt withheld, positions 2496-2586]
A
[49 nt withheld, positions 2588-2636]
CCTTTGACGTTGGAGTCCACGTTCTTT
[37 nt withheld, positions 2664-2700]
ACCCTATCTCGGTCTATTCTTTTGATTTATAAGGGATTTTGCCGATTTCGGCCTATTGGTTAAAAAATGA
GCTGATTTAACAAAAATTTAACGCGAATTTTAACAAAATATTAACGCTTACAATTTCCTGATGCGGTATT
TTCTCCTTACGCATCTGTGCGGTATTTCACACCGCATATGGTGCACTCTCAGTACAATCTGCTCTGATGC
CGCATAGTTAAGCCAGCCCCGACACCCGCCAACACCCGCTGACGCGCCCTGACGGGCTTGTCTGCTCCCG
GCATCCGCTTACAGACAAGCTGTGACCGTCTCCGGGAGCTGCATGTGTCAGAGGTTTTCACCGTCATCAC
CGAAACGCGCGAGACGAAAGGGCCTCGTGATACGCCTATTTTTATAGGTTAATGTCATGATAATAATGGT
TTCTTAGACGTCAGGTGGCACTTTTCGGGGAAATGTGCGCGGAACCCCTATTTGTTTATTTTTCTAAATA
CATTCAAATATGTATCCGCTCATGAGACAATAACCCTGATAAATGCTTCAATAATATTGAAAAAGGAAGA
GTATGAGTATTCAACATTTCCGTGTCGCCCTTATTCCCTTTTTTGCGGCATTTTGCCTTCCTGTTTTTGC
TCACCCAGAAACGCTGGTGAAAGTAAAAGATGCTGAAGATCAGTTGGGTGCACGAGTGGGTTACATCGAA
CTGGATCTCAACAGCGGTAAGATCCTTGAGAGTTTTCGCCCCGAAGAACGTTTTCCAATGATGAGCACTT
TTAAAGTTCTGCTATGTGGCGCGGTATTATCCCGTATTGACGCCGGGCAAGAGCAACTCGGTCGCCGCAT
ACACTATTCTCAGAATGACTTGGTTGAGTACTCACCAGTCACAGAAAAGCATCTTACGGATGGCATGACA
GTAAGAGAATTATGCAGTGCTGCCATAACCATGAGTGATAACACTGCGGCCAACTTACTTCTGACAACGA
TCGGAGGACCGAAGGAGCTAACCGCTTTTTTGCACAACATGGGGGATCATGTAACTCGCCTTGATCGTTG
GGAACCGGAGCTGAATGAAGCCATACCAAACGACGAGCGTGACACCACGATGCCTGTAGCAATGGCAACA
ACGTTGCGCAAACTATTAACTGGCGAACTACTTACTCTAGCTTCCCGGCAACAATTAATAGACTGGATGG
AGGCGGATAAAGTTGCAGGACCACTTCTGCGCTCGGCCCTTCCGGCTGGCTGGTTTATTGCTGATAAATC
TGGAGCCGGTGAGCGTGGGTCTCGCGGTATCATTGCAGCACTGGGGCCAGATGGTAAGCCCTCCCGTATC
GTAGTTATCTACACGACGGGGAGTCAGGCAACTATGGATGAACGAAATAGACAGATCGCTGAGATAGGTG
CCTCACTGATTAAGCATTGGTAACTGTCAGACCAAGTTTACTCATATATACTTTAGATTGATTTAAAACT
TCATTTTTAATTTAAAAGGATCTAGGTGAAGATCCTTTTTGATAATCTCATGACCAAAATCCCTTAACGT
GAGTTTTCGTTCCACTGAGCGTCAGACCCCGTAGAAAAGATCAAAGGATCTTCTTGAGATCCTTTTTTTC
TGCGCGTAATCTGCTGCTTGCAAACAAAAAAACCACCGCTACCAGCGGTGGTTTGTTTGCCGGATCAAGA
GCTACCAACTCTTTTTCCGAAGGTAACTGGCTTCAGCAGAGCGCAGATACCAAATACTGTTCTTCTAGTG
TAGCCGTAGTTAGGCCACCACTTCAAGAACTCTGTAGCACCGCCTACATACCTCGCTCTGCTAATCCTGT
TACCAGTGGCTGCTGCCAGTGGCGATAAGTCGTGTCTTACCGGGTTGGACTCAAGACGATAGTTACCGGA
TAAGGCGCAGCGGTCGGGCTGAACGGGGGGTTCGTGCACACAGCCCAGCTTGGAGCGAACGACCTACACC
GAACTGAGATACCTACAGCGTGAGCTATGAGAAAGCGCCACGCTTCCCGAAGGGAGAAAGGCGGACAGGT
ATCCGGTAAGCGGCAGGGTCGGAACAGGAGAGCGCACGAGGGAGCTTCCAGGGGGAAACGCCTGGTATCT
TTATAGTCCTGTCGGGTTTCGCCACCTCTGACTTGAGCGTCGATTTTTGTGATGCTCGTCAGGGGGGCGG
AGCCTATGGAAAAACGCCAGCAACGCGGCCTTTTTACGGTTCCTGGCCTTTTGCTGGCCTTTTGCTCACA
TGGCTCGACAGATCTTCAATATTGGCCATTAGCCA
