>Addgene plasmid #208058 | OR10-consensus | depositor partial sequence | sequence record 405882 | Rhodopsin-tagged OR10-consensus ORF
ATGAATGGCACAGAAGGCCCTAACTTCTACGTGCCCTTCTCCAATGCGACGGGTGTGGTACGCGAATTCA
CGCGTATGCGAGAGAATCAAACGCTCGTCACCGAGTTTATATTGCTGGGGTTCTCCTCCCTCCCTGAATT
GCAAGCTCTCTTGTTTCTGCTCTTTCTCCTGATCTACCTGTTGACGTTGCTGGGGAATCTGCTCATAATA
CTTGTCATCTGGGTCGATTCACATCTCCATACCCCCATGTACTTTTTTCTGTGCAACCTTTCTTTCAGCG
AGATATGCTATACCACGGTCATTGTGCCAAAGATGCTGGCGGATCTTCTCTCACCTGATCGAACGATTAG
CTTCCTGGGGTGTGCCACACAGATGTTCTTCTTTTTCTTCTTTGGGAGCACGGAGTGCTTCCTGCTTACG
GTAATGGCCTATGACAGATATGTGGCTATTTGCCATCCGCTGCGATACCCGGTTATCATGAGTCCCAGGC
TTTGTGCCCAGCTTGTAGCAGGTAGCTGGGCTTCAGGCTTCCTCGTATCCCTTGTGCAAACGAGCCTGAT
TTTTCACTTGCCCTTTTGCGGGCCGAATGAGATCAACCACTTTTTTTGCGATATACCCCCTGTTCTCAAA
CTGGCTTGTGCGGACACTACAGTCAATGAGATTGTCATATTCGTTGTGACGATTCTCGTTCTGCTTGGAC
CGTTCCTGCTTATACTGCTGAGTTACGTCTTTATTGTAGCCGCTATTCTCAAGATACCATCAGCAGAGGG
TCGAAGAAAAGCCTTTAGCACGTGCGCTAGCCATCTCACCGTAGTTATCTTGCATTACGGCTGCGCGTCA
TTTATATACCTGAGACCTAAGTCTAACTACAGCCCCGAAGACAAGCTGGTATCAGTGACCTATACAGTAC
TCACACCGCTCCTGAACCCCATTATATACTCTCTTAGGAATAAAGAAGTGAAGAATGCACTGAAGCGCCT
TCTTGGAAGGAAGCTCGCCCTTCAATAA
